>Addgene plasmid #51300 | pCIOX | depositor full sequence | sequence record 78111 | pCIOX sequence 5698 bps
CAAGGAGATGGCGCCCAACAGTCCCCCGGCCACGGGGCCTGCCACCATACCCACGCCGAAACAAGCGCTC
ATGAGCCCGAAGTGGCGAGCCCGATCTTCCCCATCGGTGATGTCGGCGATATAGGCGCCAGCAACCGCAC
CTGTGGCGCCGGTGATGCCGGCCACGATGCGTCCGGCGTAGAGGATCGAGATCTCGATCCCGCGAAATTA
ATACGACTCACTATAGGGGAATTGTGAGCGGATAACAATTCCCCTCTAGAAATAATTTTGTTTAACTTTA
AGAAGGAGATATACATATGGGCAGCAGCCATCACCATCATCATCATCATCACGGCAGCGGCCTGGTGCCG
CGCGGCAGCGCTAGCATGTCGGACTCAGAAGTCAATCAAGAAGCTAAGCCAGAGGTCAAGCCAGAAGTCA
AGCCTGAGACTCACATCAATTTAAAGGTGTCCGATGGATCTTCAGAGATCTTCTTCAAGATCAAAAAGAC
CACTCCTTTAAGAAGGCTGATGGAAGCGTTCGCTAAAAGACAGGGTAAGGAAATGGACTCCTTAAGATTC
TTGTACGACGGTATTAGAATACAAGCTGATCAGACCCCTGAAGATTTGGACATGGAGGATAACGATATTA
TTGAGGCTCACAGAGAACAGATTGGTGGTCGCGGATCCGAATTCGAGCTCCGTCGACAAGCTTGCGGCCG
CACTCGAGAGACTAGCTTAGGTATTTATTCGGCGCAAAGTGCGTCGGGTGATGCTGCCAACTTAGTCGAG
CACCACCACCACCACCACTGAGATCCGGCTGCTAACAAAGCCCGAAAGGAAGCTGAGTTGGCTGCTGCCA
CCGCTGAGCAATAACTAGCATAACCCCTTGGGGCCTCTAAACGGGTCTTGAGGGGTTTTTTGCTGAAAGG
AGGAACTATATCCGGATTGGCGAATGGG
[124 nt withheld, positions 939-1062]
C
[91 nt withheld, positions 1064-1154]
A
[49 nt withheld, positions 1156-1204]
CCTTTGACGTTGGAGTCCACGTTCTTT
[37 nt withheld, positions 1232-1268]
ACCCTATCTCGGTCTATTCTTTTGATTTATAAGGGATTTTGCCGATTTCGGCCTATTGGTTAAAAAATGA
GCTGATTTAACAAAAATTTAACGCGAATTTTAACAAAATATTAACGCTTACAATTTAGGTGGCACTTTTC
GGGGAAATGTGCGCGGAACCCCTATTTGTTTATTTTTCTAAATACATTCAAATATGTATCCGCTCATGAA
TTAATTCTTAGAAAAACTCATCGAGCATCAAATGAAACTGCAATTTATTCATATCAGGATTATCAATACC
ATATTTTTGAAAAAGCCGTTTCTGTAATGAAGGAGAAAACTCACCGAGGCAGTTCCATAGGATGGCAAGA
TCCTGGTATCGGTCTGCGATTCCGACTCGTCCAACATCAATACAACCTATTAATTTCCCCTCGTCAAAAA
TAAGGTTATCAAGTGAGAAATCACCATGAGTGACGACTGAATCCGGTGAGAATGGCAAAAGTTTATGCAT
TTCTTTCCAGACTTGTTCAACAGGCCAGCCATTACGCTCGTCATCAAAATCACTCGCATCAACCAAACCG
TTATTCATTCGTGATTGCGCCTGAGCGAGACGAAATACGCGATCGCTGTTAAAAGGACAATTACAAACAG
GAATCGAATGCAACCGGCGCAGGAACACTGCCAGCGCATCAACAATATTTTCACCTGAATCAGGATATTC
TTCTAATACCTGGAATGCTGTTTTCCCGGGGATCGCAGTGGTGAGTAACCATGCATCATCAGGAGTACGG
ATAAAATGCTTGATGGTCGGAAGAGGCATAAATTCCGTCAGCCAGTTTAGTCTGACCATCTCATCTGTAA
CATCATTGGCAACGCTACCTTTGCCATGTTTCAGAAACAACTCTGGCGCATCGGGCTTCCCATACAATCG
ATAGATTGTCGCACCTGATTGCCCGACATTATCGCGAGCCCATTTATACCCATATAAATCAGCATCCATG
TTGGAATTTAATCGCGGCCTAGAGCAAGACGTTTCCCGTTGAATATGGCTCATAACACCCCTTGTATTAC
TGTTTATGTAAGCAGACAGTTTTATTGTTCATGACCAAAATCCCTTAACGTGAGTTTTCGTTCCACTGAG
CGTCAGACCCCGTAGAAAAGATCAAAGGATCTTCTTGAGATCCTTTTTTTCTGCGCGTAATCTGCTGCTT
GCAAACAAAAAAACCACCGCTACCAGCGGTGGTTTGTTTGCCGGATCAAGAGCTACCAACTCTTTTTCCG
AAGGTAACTGGCTTCAGCAGAGCGCAGATACCAAATACTGTCCTTCTAGTGTAGCCGTAGTTAGGCCACC
ACTTCAAGAACTCTGTAGCACCGCCTACATACCTCGCTCTGCTAATCCTGTTACCAGTGGCTGCTGCCAG
TGGCGATAAGTCGTGTCTTACCGGGTTGGACTCAAGACGATAGTTACCGGATAAGGCGCAGCGGTCGGGC
TGAACGGGGGGTTCGTGCACACAGCCCAGCTTGGAGCGAACGACCTACACCGAACTGAGATACCTACAGC
GTGAGCTATGAGAAAGCGCCACGCTTCCCGAAGGGAGAAAGGCGGACAGGTATCCGGTAAGCGGCAGGGT
CGGAACAGGAGAGCGCACGAGGGAGCTTCCAGGGGGAAACGCCTGGTATCTTTATAGTCCTGTCGGGTTT
CGCCACCTCTGACTTGAGCGTCGATTTTTGTGATGCTCGTCAGGGGGGCGGAGCCTATGGAAAAACGCCA
GCAACGCGGCCTTTTTACGGTTCCTGGCCTTTTGCTGGCCTTTTGCTCACATGTTCTTTCCTGCGTTATC
CCCTGATTCTGTGGATAACCGTATTACCGCCTTTGAGTGAGCTGATACCGCTCGCCGCAGCCGAACGACC
GAGCGCAGCGAGTCAGTGAGCGAGGAAGCGGAAGAGCGCCTGATGCGGTATTTTCTCCTTACGCATCTGT
GCGGTATTTCACACCGCAATGGTGCACTCTCAGTACAATCTGCTCTGATGCCGCATAGTTAAGCCAGTAT
ACACTCCGCTATCGCTACGTGACTGGGTCATGGCTGCGCCCCGACACCCGCCAACACCCGCTGACGCGCC
CTGACGGGCTTGTCTGCTCCCGGCATCCGCTTACAGACAAGCTGTGACCGTCTCCGGGAGCTGCATGTGT
CAGAGGTTTTCACCGTCATCACCGAAACGCGCGAGGCAGCTGCGGTAAAGCTCATCAGCGTGGTCGTGAA
GCGATTCACAGATGTCTGCCTGTTCATCCGCGTCCAGCTCGTTGAGTTTCTCCAGAAGCGTTAATGTCTG
GCTTCTGATAAAGCGGGCCATGTTAAGGGCGGTTTTTTCCTGTTTGGTCACTGATGCCTCCGTGTAAGGG
GGATTTCTGTTCATGGGGGTAATGATACCGATGAAACGAGAGAGGATGCTCACGATACGGGTTACTGATG
ATGAACATGCCCGGTTACTGGAACGTTGTGAGGGTAAACAACTGGCGGTATGGATGCGGCGGGACCAGAG
AAAAATCACTCAGGGTCAATGCCAGCGCTTCGTTAATACAGATGTAGGTGTTCCACAGGGTAGCCAGCAG
CATCCTGCGATGCAGATCCGGAACATAATGGTGCAGGGCGCTGACTTCCGCGTTTCCAGACTTTACGAAA
CACGGAAACCGAAGACCATTCATGTTGTTGCTCAGGTCGCAGACGTTTTGCAGCAGCAGTCGCTTCACGT
TCGCTCGCGTATCGGTGATTCATTCTGCTAACCAGTAAGGCAACCCCGCCAGCCTAGCCGGGTCCTCAAC
GACAGGAGCACGATCATGCGCACCCGTGGGGCCGCCATGCCGGCGATAATGGCCTGCTTCTCGCCGAAAC
GTTTGGTGGCGGGACCAGTGACGAAGGCTTGAGCGAGGGCGTGCAAGATTCCGAATACCGCAAGCGACAG
GCCGATCATCGTCGCGCTCCAGCGAAAGCGGTCCTCGCCGAAAATGACCCAGAGCGCTGCCGGCACCTGT
CCTACGAGTTGCATGATAAAGAAGACAGTCATAAGTGCGGCGACGATAGTCATGCCCCGCGCCCACCGGA
AGGAGCTGACTGGGTTGAAGGCTCTCAAGGGCATCGGTCGAGATCCCGGTGCCTAATGAGTGAGCTAACT
TACATTAATTGCGTTGCGCTCACTGCCCGCTTTCCAGTCGGGAAACCTGTCGTGCCAGCTGCATTAATGA
ATCGGCCAACGCGCGGGGAGAGGCGGTTTGCGTATTGGGCGCCAGGGTGGTTTTTCTTTTCACCAGTGAG
ACGGGCAACAGCTGATTGCCCTTCACCGCCTGGCCCTGAGAGAGTTGCAGCAAGCGGTCCACGCTGGTTT
GCCCCAGCAGGCGAAAATCCTGTTTGATGGTGGTTAACGGCGGGATATAACATGAGCTGTCTTCGGTATC
GTCGTATCCCACTACCGAGATATCCGCACCAACGCGCAGCCCGGACTCGGTAATGGCGCGCATTGCGCCC
AGCGCCATCTGATCGTTGGCAACCAGCATCGCAGTGGGAACGATGCCCTCATTCAGCATTTGCATGGTTT
GTTGAAAACCGGACATGGCACTCCAGTCGCCTTCCCGTTCCGCTATCGGCTGAATTTGATTGCGAGTGAG
ATATTTATGCCAGCCAGCCAGACGCAGACGCGCCGAGACAGAACTTAATGGGCCCGCTAACAGCGCGATT
TGCTGGTGACCCAATGCGACCAGATGCTCCACGCCCAGTCGCGTACCGTCTTCATGGGAGAAAATAATAC
TGTTGATGGGTGTCTGGTCAGAGACATCAAGAAATAACGCCGGAACATTAGTGCAGGCAGCTTCCACAGC
AATGGCATCCTGGTCATCCAGCGGATAGTTAATGATCAGCCCACTGACGCGTTGCGCGAGAAGATTGTGC
ACCGCCGCTTTACAGGCTTCGACGCCGCTTCGTTCTACCATCGACACCACCACGCTGGCACCCAGTTGAT
CGGCGCGAGATTTAATCGCCGCGACAATTTGCGACGGCGCGTGCAGGGCCAGACTGGAGGTGGCAACGCC
AATCAGCAACGACTGTTTGCCCGCCAGTTGTTGTGCCACGCGGTTGGGAATGTAATTCAGCTCCGCCATC
GCCGCTTCCACTTTTTCCCGCGTTTTCGCAGAAACGTGGCTGGCCTGGTTCACCACGCGGGAAACGGTCT
GATAAGAGACACCGGCATACTCTGCGACATCGTATAACGTTACTGGTTTCACATTCACCACCCTGAATTG
ACTCTCTTCCGGGCGCTATCATGCCATACCGCGAAAGGTTTTGCGCCATTCGATGGTGTCCGGGATCTCG
ACGCTCTCCCTTATGCGACTCCTGCATTAGGAAGCAGCCCAGTAGTAGGTTGAGGCCGTTGAGCACCGCC
GCCGCAAGGAATGGTGCATG
Features (pLannotate 1.2.2; 21 found; start..end, strand, type, name):
    209..227     +  promoter       T7 promoter: promoter for bacteriophage T7 RNA polymerase
    228..252     +  protein_bind   lac operator: The lac repressor binds to the lac operator to inhibit transcription in E. coli. This inhibition can be relieved by adding lactose or isopropyl-β-D-thiogalactopyranoside (IPTG). lac repressor encoded by lacI
    267..289     +  RBS            RBS: efficient ribosome binding site from bacteriophage T7 gene 10 (Olins and Rangwala, 1989)
    315..331     +  CDS            capTEV™ (fragment): composite tag for in vivo biotinylation, TEV protease cleavage, and 6xHis tagging
    342..359     +  CDS            thrombin site: thrombin recognition and cleavage site
    366..659     +  CDS            SUMO: cleavable ubiquitin-like protein tag; S. cerevisiae SMT3 (truncated)
    771..788     +  CDS            9xHis (fragment): 9xHis affinity tag
    798..847     +  CDS            SET1 (fragment): solubility-enhancement tag derived from T7 phage gene 10B
    855..902     +  terminator     T7 terminator: transcription terminator for bacteriophage T7 RNA polymerase
    939..1367    +  rep_origin     f1 ori (sequence partly withheld): f1 bacteriophage origin of replication; arrow indicates direction of (+) strand synthesis
   1420..1477    +  promoter       AmpR promoter (fragment): bla
   1486..2301    -  CDS            KanR: aminoglycoside phosphotransferase; aph(3')-Ia; confers resistance to kanamycin in bacteria or G418 (Geneticin®) in eukaryotes
   2423..3011    +  rep_origin     ori: high-copy-number ColE1/pMB1/pBR322/pUC origin of replication
   3197..3336    -  misc_feature   bom: basis of mobility region from pBR322
   3438..3629    -  CDS            rop: Rop protein, which maintains plasmids at low copy number; rop
   3646..4026    +  CDS            YPB1_ECOLX: Protein predicted: Swiss-Prot protein existence level 4. From Escherichia coli.
   4098..4389    -  CDS            TcR (fragment): tetracycline efflux protein; tet; confers resistance to tetracycline
   4404..4425    -  protein_bind   CAP binding site: CAP binding activates transcription in the presence of cAMP. E. coli catabolite activator protein
   4438..5520    -  CDS            lacI: lac repressor; lacI; The lac repressor binds to the lac operator to inhibit transcription in E. coli. This inhibition can be relieved by adding lactose or isopropyl-β-D-thiogalactopyranoside (IPTG).
   5521..5598    -  promoter       lacI promoter: lacI
   5606..187     -  CDS            TcR (fragment) (across the origin): tetracycline efflux protein; tet; confers resistance to tetracycline
