[The description below was written by a language model from this plasmid's Addgene catalogue record and pLannotate feature annotations shown in this document.]
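Description:
pCIOX is an empty bacterial expression backbone for producing recombinant proteins in E. coli with an N-terminal His8-SUMO tag. It derives from the commercial pET SUMO vector, which is supplied linearized, and was reworked to allow conventional restriction enzyme cloning. The multiple cloning site of pET28b was inserted at the original cloning position, two histidine codons were added to extend the original six-histidine tag to eight, and the EcoRI site inside the SUMO reading frame and the original HindIII site were removed. The listed backbone size is 5,643 bp, and the deposited full sequence is 5,698 nt.

The annotated expression cassette runs from a T7 promoter with an adjacent lac operator and a T7 gene 10 ribosome binding site into the histidine tag, which the automated annotation picks up only as a fragment of a composite tag. A thrombin cleavage site and the truncated yeast SMT3 (SUMO) coding sequence follow. Downstream lie the cloning region, a short His-tag match that probably reflects the C-terminal His sequence of the pET28b polylinker, and the T7 terminator. A plasmid-borne lacI gene with its own promoter supplies repressor, so transcription depends on T7 RNA polymerase in the host and is inducible with IPTG. SUMO fusions are generally used to aid solubility and can be removed by a SUMO-specific protease, while the His tag allows metal affinity purification.

Selection is by kanamycin through aph(3')-Ia. Replication relies on a pBR322-type origin accompanied by rop and bom, and an f1 origin is also present. The copy number is recorded as unknown. The tetracycline resistance fragments and the other small hits appear to be non-functional backbone remnants.
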