Addgene plasmid #51300: pCIOX
Purpose: (Empty Backbone) E.coli expression vector for His8-SUMO tagged recombinant protein
Depositing lab: Andrea Mattevi. Depositing organization: Universita degli Studi di Pavia.
Backbone
  Vector backbone: pET SUMO
  Backbone manufacturer: Invitrogen
  Backbone size (bp): 5643
  Modifications to backbone: 1) MultiCloning Site (MCS) of pET28b vector inserted in the pET SUMO cloning site 2) Addition of 2 codon for His residues to the 6 already present in the original vector 3) Removal of the original EcoRI site located inside SUMO ORF 4) Removal of the original HindIII site
  Vector type: Bacterial Expression
  Promoter: T7
  Tag / fusion protein: His8 + SUMO (N terminal on backbone)
Growth in bacteria
  Bacterial resistance: Kanamycin, 50 μg/mL
  Growth temperature: 37°C
  Growth strain: DH5alpha
  Copy number: Unknown
Gene/Insert
  Cloning method: Restriction Enzyme
  Sequencing primers: 5′ T7; 3′ T7 reverse
Terms and licenses: Academic/Nonprofit Terms; Industry Terms: Not Available to Industry
Depositor comments: This vector is a modified version of the commercial (sell as linearized) pET SUMO vector of Invitrogen. This vector has been optimized for restriction enzyme cloning, thanks to the inserted MultiCloning Site of pET28b.
How to cite: pCIOX was a gift from Andrea Mattevi (Addgene plasmid # 51300 ; http://n2t.net/addgene:51300 ; RRID:Addgene_51300)
