>Addgene plasmid #51300 | pCIOX | addgene partial sequence | sequence record 79262 | pBRrevBam 5'-GGTGATGTCGGCGATATAGG-3'
GCCACGATGCGTCCGGCGTAGAGGATCGAGATCTCGATCCCGCGAAATTAATACGACTCACTATAGGGGA
ATTGTGAGCGGATAACAATTCCCCTCTAGAAATAATTTTGTTTAACTTTAAGAAGGAGATATACATATGG
GCAGCAGCCATCACCATCATCATCATCATCACGGCAGCGGCCTGGTGCCGCGCGGCAGCGCTAGCATGTC
GGACTCAGAAGTCAATCAAGAAGCTAAGCCAGAGGTCAAGCCAGAAGTCAAGCCTGAGACTCACATCAAT
TTAAAGGTGTCCGATGGATCTTCAGAGATCTTCTTCAAGATCAAAAAGACCACTCCTTTAAGAAGGCTGA
TGGAAGCGTTCGCTAAAAGACAGGGTAAGGAAATGGACTCCTTAAGATTCTTGTACGACGGTATTAGAAT
ACAAGCTGATCAGACCCCTGAAGATTTGGACATGGAGGATAACGATATTATTGAGGCTCACAGAGAACAG
ATTGGTGGTCGCGGATCCGAATTCGAGCTCCGTCGACAAGCTTGCGGCCGCACTCGAGAGACTAGCTTAG
GTATTTATTCGGCGCAAAGTGCGTCGGGTGATGCTGCCAACTTAGTCGAGCACCACCACCACCACCACTG
AGATCCGGCTGCTAACAAAGCCCGAAAGGAAGCTGAGTTGGCTGCTGCCACCGCTGAGCAATAACTAGCA
TAACCCC
